>Addgene plasmid #130843 | MLKP2del4ec | depositor full sequence | sequence record 250382 | Full Sequence
CTTTCCTGCGTTATCCCCTGATTCTGTGGATAACCGTATTACCGCCTTTGAGTGAGCTGATACCGCTCGC
CGCAGCCGAACGACCGAGCGCAGCGAGTCAGTGAGCGAGGAAGCGGAAGAGCGCCCAATACGCAAACCGC
CTCTCCCCGCGCGTTGGCCGATTCATTAATGCAGCTGGCACGACAGGTTTCCCGACTGGAAAGCGGGCAG
TGAGCGCAACGCAATTAATACGCGTACCGCTAGCCAGGAAGAGTTTGTAGAAACGCAAAAAGGCCATCCG
TCAGGATGGCCTTCTGCTTAGTTTGATGCCTGGCAGTTTATGGCGGGCGTCCTGCCCGCCACCCTCCGGG
CCGTTGCTTCACAACGTTCAAATCCGCTCCCGGCGGATTTGTCCTACTCAGGAGAGCGTTCACCGACAAA
CAACAGATAAAACGAAAGGCCCAGTCTTCCGACTGAGCCTTTCGTTTTATTTGATGCCTGGCAGTTCCCT
ACTCTCGCGTTAACGCTAGCATGGATGTTTTCCCAGTCACGACGTTGTAAAACGACGGCCAGTCTTAAGC
TCGGGCCCCAAATAATGATTTTATTTTGACTGATAGTGACCTGTTCGTTGCAACAAATTGATGAGCAATG
CTTTTTTATAATGCCAACTTTGTACAAAAAAGCAGGCTTCATGGTCTCCAAGGGGGAGGAGCTGTTCACC
GGCGTGGTCCCGATCCTGGTGGAGCTGGACGGGGATGTCAACGGCCACAAGTTCTCAGTGTCCGGCGAGG
GGGAGGGCGACGCGACATACGGGAAGCTCACTCTGAAGTTCATTTGCACGACCGGCAAGCTCCCGGTTCC
CTGGCCAACCCTGGTGACAACTCTCACGTACGGCGTCCAGTGCTTCTCCCGCTACCCGGACCACATGAAG
CAGCATGATTTCTTCAAGAGCGCCATGCCAGAGGGCTACGTGCAGGAGCGCACCATCTTCTTCAAGGACG
ATGGCAACTACAAGACCAGGGCGGAGGTGAAGTTCGAGGGGGACACGCTGGTCAACCGGATCGAGCTGAA
GGGCATTGACTTCAAGGAGGATGGGAATATTCTGGGCCACAAGCTGGAGTACAACTACAATTCGCATAAC
GTTTACATCATGGCTGACAAGCAGAAGAACGGCATTAAGGTCAATTTCAAGATCCGCCACAATATTGAGG
ACGGCTCCGTCCAGCTGGCCGATCATTACCAGCAGAACACACCGATCGGGGACGGCCCTGTCCTCCTGCC
CGATAATCACTACCTGTCTACTCAGTCAGCCCTCTCCAAGGACCCGAACGAGAAGAGGGATCATATGGTT
CTCCTGGAGTTCGTGACGGCGGCCGGGATCACCCTGGGCATGGACGAGCTGTACAAGGGGGCCGGCGATT
ACAAGGACGATGACGATAAGGCGTACCCCTACGACGTCCCAGATTACGCGGGGGCTGGCATGCTCATGCA
CTACGACGTGGATAGGTCGGAGGACAGGCAGTCCGAGGAGGTCCAGTCTGCGTACCGCAGGGACAGCGAT
ATCGGCGAGGAGATGATCATTTCCAGCGAGGAGCAGAACGACGAGAATGAGTGGTCGTGGGTGAACCAGG
ACAGGGATGGTGGCCCACTGGCTGAGTCTGTTTCGTCTCTCCACATGACCCAGCAGGTGCTGGAGAATGA
GATCCAGAAGCTCTCGGAGCTGGGGAAGGAGCTGGAGGCCGAGGAGAGCACGTCGGGCAACAAGGACCAG
GATGTCATTGTTCTGCCATACGCTGAGGTGGACATGCTCAAGCTGAATGAGAAGATGGAGCACCTGGAGC
AGAAGGTGAAGGAGGTCTCTAACACAATCAGGGAGAAGGACCTCCGGCTGTCAAAGCTCCAGATCCTGAT
TGGCACAGCGGACAGGGCCACTGTGGAGGAGGCTGCTGCGAGCATTGATCAGCTGGAGACCGAGTTCGAG
CACCATCTGCAGGAGATCCTGGAGGCTGAGATTCAGTACCTCGTCATGATGAAGGCCCGCCAGAATTGGC
AGGTTAGGGCGGAGGACCAGATGGCTCTGGAGGAGCACAGGGCCTCAGCTGCGGGCGATAACACACGGAT
GCTCCTGAAGCTCCGCGAGACTGAGAGCAAGATCGTTATGCTCAAGGAGCAGGTGGACAAGCTGGAGGTT
AGGGAGAAGGATCTCTACCGGACCACGGAGGTGCTGAAGATGCAGTCACGCACCTTCAAGGTCTCCCTCT
TCGGCCTGGTTCAGCTCATCATGATGTGCCTCAGCCTGAAGATGTTCTTCGCTCAGGTGTCGGCCCCTTT
CGACGAGTGAGACCCAGCTTTCTTGTACAAAGTTGGCATTATAAGAAAGCATTGCTTATCAATTTGTTGC
AACGAACAGGTCACTATCAGTCAAAATAAAATCATTATTTGCCATCCAGCTGATATCCCCTATAGTGAGT
CGTATTACATGGTCATAGCTGTTTCCTGGCAGCTCTGGCCCGTGTCTCAAAATCTCTGATGTTACATTGC
ACAAGATAAAAATATATCATCATGAACAATAAAACTGTCTGCTTACATAAACAGTAATACAAGGGGTGTT
ATGAGCCATATTCAACGGGAAACGTCGAGGCCGCGATTAAATTCCAACATGGATGCTGATTTATATGGGT
ATAAATGGGCTCGCGATAATGTCGGGCAATCAGGTGCGACAATCTATCGCTTGTATGGGAAGCCCGATGC
GCCAGAGTTGTTTCTGAAACATGGCAAAGGTAGCGTTGCCAATGATGTTACAGATGAGATGGTCAGACTA
AACTGGCTGACGGAATTTATGCCTCTTCCGACCATCAAGCATTTTATCCGTACTCCTGATGATGCATGGT
TACTCACCACTGCGATCCCCGGAAAAACAGCATTCCAGGTATTAGAAGAATATCCTGATTCAGGTGAAAA
TATTGTTGATGCGCTGGCAGTGTTCCTGCGCCGGTTGCATTCGATTCCTGTTTGTAATTGTCCTTTTAAC
AGCGATCGCGTATTTCGTCTCGCTCAGGCGCAATCACGAATGAATAACGGTTTGGTTGATGCGAGTGATT
TTGATGACGAGCGTAATGGCTGGCCTGTTGAACAAGTCTGGAAAGAAATGCATAAACTTTTGCCATTCTC
ACCGGATTCAGTCGTCACTCATGGTGATTTCTCACTTGATAACCTTATTTTTGACGAGGGGAAATTAATA
GGTTGTATTGATGTTGGACGAGTCGGAATCGCAGACCGATACCAGGATCTTGCCATCCTATGGAACTGCC
TCGGTGAGTTTTCTCCTTCATTACAGAAACGGCTTTTTCAAAAATATGGTATTGATAATCCTGATATGAA
TAAATTGCAGTTTCATTTGATGCTCGATGAGTTTTTCTAATCAGAATTGGTTAATTGGTTGTAACACTGG
CAGAGCATTACGCTGACTTGACGGGACGGCGCAAGCTCATGACCAAAATCCCTTAACGTGAGTTACGCGT
CGTTCCACTGAGCGTCAGACCCCGTAGAAAAGATCAAAGGATCTTCTTGAGATCCTTTTTTTCTGCGCGT
AATCTGCTGCTTGCAAACAAAAAAACCACCGCTACCAGCGGTGGTTTGTTTGCCGGATCAAGAGCTACCA
ACTCTTTTTCCGAAGGTAACTGGCTTCAGCAGAGCGCAGATACCAAATACTGTTCTTCTAGTGTAGCCGT
AGTTAGGCCACCACTTCAAGAACTCTGTAGCACCGCCTACATACCTCGCTCTGCTAATCCTGTTACCAGT
GGCTGCTGCCAGTGGCGATAAGTCGTGTCTTACCGGGTTGGACTCAAGACGATAGTTACCGGATAAGGCG
CAGCGGTCGGGCTGAACGGGGGGTTCGTGCACACAGCCCAGCTTGGAGCGAACGACCTACACCGAACTGA
GATACCTACAGCGTGAGCTATGAGAAAGCGCCACGCTTCCCGAAGGGAGAAAGGCGGACAGGTATCCGGT
AAGCGGCAGGGTCGGAACAGGAGAGCGCACGAGGGAGCTTCCAGGGGGAAACGCCTGGTATCTTTATAGT
CCTGTCGGGTTTCGCCACCTCTGACTTGAGCGTCGATTTTTGTGATGCTCGTCAGGGGGGCGGAGCCTAT
GGAAAAACGCCAGCAACGCGGCCTTTTTACGGTTCCTGGCCTTTTGCTGGCCTTTTGCTCACATGTT
Features (pLannotate 1.2.2; 10 found; start..end, strand, type, name):
    121..213     +  CDS            lacI (fragment): lac repressor; lacI; The lac repressor binds to the lac operator to inhibit transcription in E. coli. This inhibition can be relieved by adding lactose or isopropyl-β-D-thiogalactopyranoside (IPTG).
    268..295     -  terminator     rrnB T2 terminator: transcription terminator T2 from the E. coli rrnB gene
    427..470     +  terminator     rrnB T1 terminator: Escherichia coli rrnB; transcription terminator T1 from the E. coli rrnB gene
    517..553     -  CDS            lacZα (fragment): LacZα fragment of β-galactosidase; lacZ fragment
    569..668     +  protein_bind   attL1: mutant version of attL; recombination site for the Gateway® LR reaction LR Clonase™
    671..1387    +  CDS            EGFP: EGFP is a basic (constitutively fluorescent) green fluorescent protein published in 1996, derived from Aequorea victoria. It is reported to be a rapidly-maturing weak dimer with moderate acid sensitivity.
   2322..2421    -  protein_bind   attL2: mutant version of attL; recombination site for the Gateway® LR reaction LR Clonase™
   2439..2457    -  promoter       T7 promoter: promoter for bacteriophage T7 RNA polymerase
   2591..3400    +  CDS            KanR: aminoglycoside phosphotransferase; aph(3')-Ia; confers resistance to kanamycin in bacteria or G418 (Geneticin®) in eukaryotes
   3547..4135    +  rep_origin     ori: high-copy-number ColE1/pMB1/pBR322/pUC origin of replication
