>Addgene plasmid #130843 | MLKP2del4ec | addgene full sequence | sequence record 255504 | Addgene NGS Result
GTAAAACGACGGCCAGTCTTAAGCTCGGGCCCCAAATAATGATTTTATTTTGACTGATAGTGACCTGTTC
GTTGCAACAAATTGATGAGCAATGCTTTTTTATAATGCCAACTTTGTACAAAAAAGCAGGCTTAATGGTC
TCCAAGGGGGAGGAGCTGTTCACCGGCGTGGTCCCGATCCTGGTGGAGCTGGACGGGGATGTCAACGGCC
ACAAGTTCTCAGTGTCCGGCGAGGGGGAGGGCGACGCGACATACGGGAAGCTCACTCTGAAGTTCATTTG
CACGACCGGCAAGCTCCCGGTTCCCTGGCCAACCCTGGTGACAACTCTCACGTACGGCGTCCAGTGCTTC
TCCCGCTACCCGGACCACATGAAGCAGCATGATTTCTTCAAGAGCGCCATGCCAGAGGGCTACGTGCAGG
AGCGCACCATCTTCTTCAAGGACGATGGCAACTACAAGACCAGGGCGGAGGTGAAGTTCGAGGGGGACAC
GCTGGTCAACCGGATCGAGCTGAAGGGCATTGACTTCAAGGAGGATGGGAATATTCTGGGCCACAAGCTG
GAGTACAACTACAATTCGCATAACGTTTACATCATGGCTGACAAGCAGAAGAACGGCATTAAGGTCAATT
TCAAGATCCGCCACAATATTGAGGACGGCTCCGTCCAGCTGGCCGATCATTACCAGCAGAACACACCGAT
CGGGGACGGCCCTGTCCTCCTGCCCGATAATCACTACCTGTCTACTCAGTCAGCCCTCTCCAAGGACCCG
AACGAGAAGAGGGATCATATGGTTCTCCTGGAGTTCGTGACGGCGGCCGGGATCACCCTGGGCATGGACG
AGCTGTACAAGGGGGCCGGCGATTACAAGGACGATGACGATAAGGCGTACCCCTACGACGTCCCAGATTA
CGCGGGGGCTGGCATGCTCATGCACTACGACGTGGATAGGTCGGAGGACAGGCAGTCCGAGGAGGTCCAG
TCTGCGTACCGCAGGGACAGCGATATCGGCGAGGAGATGATCATTTCCAGCGAGGAGCAGAACGACGAGA
ATGAGTGGTCGTGGGTGAACCAGGACAGGGATGGTGGCCCACTGGCTGAGTCTGTTTCGTCTCTCCACAT
GACCCAGCAGGTGCTGGAGAATGAGATCCAGAAGCTCTCGGAGCTGGGGAAGGAGCTGGAGGCCGAGGAG
AGCACGTCGGGCAACAAGGACCAGGATGTCATTGTTCTGCCATACGCTGAGGTGGACATGCTCAAGCTGA
ATGAGAAGATGGAGCACCTGGAGCAGAAGGTGAAGGAGGTCTCTAACACAATCAGGGAGAAGGACCTCCG
GCTGTCAAAGCTCCAGATCCTGATTGGCACAGCGGACAGGGCCACTGTGGAGGAGGCTGCTGCGAGCATT
GATCAGCTGGAGACCGAGTTCGAGCACCATCTGCAGGAGATCCTGGAGGCTGAGATTCAGTACCTCGTCA
TGATGAAGGCCCGCCAGAATTGGCAGGTTAGGGCGGAGGACCAGATGGCTCTGGAGGAGCACAGGGCCTC
AGCTGCGGGCGATAACACACGGATGCTCCTGAAGCTCCGCGAGACTGAGAGCAAGATCGTTATGCTCAAG
GAGCAGGTGGACAAGCTGGAGGTTAGGGAGAAGGATCTCTACCGGACCACGGAGGTGCTGAAGATGCAGT
CACGCACCTTCAAGGTCTCCCTCTTCGGCCTGGTTCAGCTCATCATGATGTGCCTCAGCCTGAAGATGTT
CTTCGCTCAGGTGTCGGCCCCTTTCGACGAGTGAAACCCAGCTTTCTTGTACAAAGTTGGCATTATAAGA
AAGCATTGCTTATCAATTTGTTGCAACGAACAGGTCACTATCAGTCAAAATAAAATCATTATTTGCCATC
CAGCTGATATCCCCTATAGTGAGTCGTATTACATGGTCATAGCTGTTTCCTGGCAGCTCTGGCCCGTGTC
TCAAAATCTCTGATGTTACATTGCACAAGATAAAAATATATCATCATGAACAATAAAACTGTCTGCTTAC
ATAAACAGTAATACAAGGGGTGTTATGAGCCATATTCAACGGGAAACGTCGAGGCCGCGATTAAATTCCA
ACATGGATGCTGATTTATATGGGTATAAATGGGCTCGCGATAATGTCGGGCAATCAGGTGCGACAATCTA
TCGCTTGTATGGGAAGCCCGATGCGCCAGAGTTGTTTCTGAAACATGGCAAAGGTAGCGTTGCCAATGAT
GTTACAGATGAGATGGTCAGACTAAACTGGCTGACGGAATTTATGCCTCTTCCGACCATCAAGCATTTTA
TCCGTACTCCTGATGATGCATGGTTACTCACCACTGCGATCCCCGGAAAAACAGCATTCCAGGTATTAGA
AGAATATCCTGATTCAGGTGAAAATATTGTTGATGCGCTGGCAGTGTTCCTGCGCCGGTTGCATTCGATT
CCTGTTTGTAATTGTCCTTTTAACAGCGATCGCGTATTTCGTCTCGCTCAGGCGCAATCACGAATGAATA
ACGGTTTGGTTGATGCGAGTGATTTTGATGACGAGCGTAATGGCTGGCCTGTTGAACAAGTCTGGAAAGA
AATGCATAAACTTTTGCCATTCTCACCGGATTCAGTCGTCACTCATGGTGATTTCTCACTTGATAACCTT
ATTTTTGACGAGGGGAAATTAATAGGTTGTATTGATGTTGGACGAGTCGGAATCGCAGACCGATACCAGG
ATCTTGCCATCCTATGGAACTGCCTCGGTGAGTTTTCTCCTTCATTACAGAAACGGCTTTTTCAAAAATA
TGGTATTGATAATCCTGATATGAATAAATTGCAGTTTCATTTGATGCTCGATGAGTTTTTCTAATCAGAA
TTGGTTAATTGGTTGTAACACTGGCAGAGCATTACGCTGACTTGACGGGACGGCGCAAGCTCATGACCAA
AATCCCTTAACGTGAGTTACGCGTCGTTCCACTGAGCGTCAGACCCCGTAGAAAAGATCAAAGGATCTTC
TTGAGATCCTTTTTTTCTGCGCGTAATCTGCTGCTTGCAAACAAAAAAACCACCGCTACCAGCGGTGGTT
TGTTTGCCGGATCAAGAGCTACCAACTCTTTTTCCGAAGGTAACTGGCTTCAGCAGAGCGCAGATACCAA
ATACTGTTCTTCTAGTGTAGCCGTAGTTAGGCCACCACTTCAAGAACTCTGTAGCACCGCCTACATACCT
CGCTCTGCTAATCCTGTTACCAGTGGCTGCTGCCAGTGGCGATAAGTCGTGTCTTACCGGGTTGGACTCA
AGACGATAGTTACCGGATAAGGCGCAGCGGTCGGGCTGAACGGGGGGTTCGTGCACACAGCCCAGCTTGG
AGCGAACGACCTACACCGAACTGAGATACCTACAGCGTGAGCTATGAGAAAGCGCCACGCTTCCCGAAGG
GAGAAAGGCGGACAGGTATCCGGTAAGCGGCAGGGTCGGAACAGGAGAGCGCACGAGGGAGCTTCCAGGG
GGAAACGCCTGGTATCTTTATAGTCCTGTCGGGTTTCGCCACCTCTGACTTGAGCGTCGATTTTTGTGAT
GCTCGTCAGGGGGGCGGAGCCTATGGAAAAACGCCAGCAACGCGGCCTTTTTACGGTTCCTGGCCTTTTG
CTGGCCTTTTGCTCACATGTTCTTTCCTGCGTTATCCCCTGATTCTGTGGATAACCGTATTACCGCCTTT
GAGTGAGCTGATACCGCTCGCCGCAGCCGAACGACCGAGCGCAGCGAGTCAGTGAGCGAGGAAGCGGAAG
AGCGCCCAATACGCAAACCGCCTCTCCCCGCGCGTTGGCCGATTCATTAATGCAGCTGGCACGACAGGTT
TCCCGACTGGAAAGCGGGCAGTGAGCGCAACGCAATTAATACGCGTACCGCTAGCCAGGAAGAGTTTGTA
GAAACGCAAAAAGGCCATCCGTCAGGATGGCCTTCTGCTTAGTTTGATGCCTGGCAGTTTATGGCGGGCG
TCCTGCCCGCCACCCTCCGGGCCGTTGCTTCACAACGTTCAAATCCGCTCCCGGCGGATTTGTCCTACTC
AGGAGAGCGTTCACCGACAAACAACAGATAAAACGAAAGGCCCAGTCTTCCGACTGAGCCTTTCGTTTTA
TTTGATGCCTGGCAGTTCCCTACTCTCGCGTTAACGCTAGCATGGATGTTTTCCCAGTCACGACGTT
Features (pLannotate 1.2.2; 10 found; start..end, strand, type, name):
     33..132     +  protein_bind   attL1: mutant version of attL; recombination site for the Gateway® LR reaction LR Clonase™
    135..851     +  CDS            EGFP: EGFP is a basic (constitutively fluorescent) green fluorescent protein published in 1996, derived from Aequorea victoria. It is reported to be a rapidly-maturing weak dimer with moderate acid sensitivity.
   1786..1885    -  protein_bind   attL2: mutant version of attL; recombination site for the Gateway® LR reaction LR Clonase™
   1903..1921    -  promoter       T7 promoter: promoter for bacteriophage T7 RNA polymerase
   2055..2864    +  CDS            KanR: aminoglycoside phosphotransferase; aph(3')-Ia; confers resistance to kanamycin in bacteria or G418 (Geneticin®) in eukaryotes
   3011..3599    +  rep_origin     ori: high-copy-number ColE1/pMB1/pBR322/pUC origin of replication
   3782..3874    +  CDS            lacI (fragment): lac repressor; lacI; The lac repressor binds to the lac operator to inhibit transcription in E. coli. This inhibition can be relieved by adding lactose or isopropyl-β-D-thiogalactopyranoside (IPTG).
   3929..3956    -  terminator     rrnB T2 terminator: transcription terminator T2 from the E. coli rrnB gene
   4088..4131    +  terminator     rrnB T1 terminator: Escherichia coli rrnB; transcription terminator T1 from the E. coli rrnB gene
   4178..17      -  CDS            lacZα (fragment) (across the origin): LacZα fragment of β-galactosidase; lacZ fragment
