[The description below was written by a language model from this plasmid's Addgene catalogue record and pLannotate feature annotations shown in this document.]
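Description:
MLKP2del4ec is a Gateway entry clone built on the pDONR221 backbone, about 4.2 kb in size, carrying a tagged and truncated version of the maize (Zea mays) gene MLKP2, a component of the plant nuclear envelope LINC complex. It is maintained in E. coli as a high-copy plasmid through a ColE1/pUC-type origin and is selected with kanamycin via an aminoglycoside phosphotransferase (KanR) gene. Other annotated backbone elements are the rrnB T1 and T2 transcription terminators upstream of the cloning region, which insulate the insert from read-through transcription, a T7 promoter just outside attL2, and small lacI and lacZα remnants with no functional role.

The payload lies between attL1 and attL2, the recombination sites used in the Gateway LR reaction. It begins with an EGFP coding sequence directly after attL1. According to the catalogue entry, EGFP is part of an N-terminal eGFP-FLAG-HA tag fused to MLKP2, and the MLKP2 portion lacks its terminal four amino acid residues. The feature tables annotate only EGFP in this region; the roughly 0.9 kb between EGFP and attL2 is unannotated and presumably holds the FLAG and HA epitopes and the MLKP2 coding sequence. No plant or other eukaryotic promoter is annotated, which is consistent with an entry clone: the fusion cassette would be moved by LR recombination into a destination vector that supplies the expression signals.

The stated purpose is expression of a fluorescent plant LINC fusion protein for cell biology, with the deletion variant suited to comparison against the full-length protein. The depositor and repository sequences are the same length and show the same features, differing only in their numbering start point.
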