Addgene plasmid #130843: MLKP2del4ec
Purpose: Expression of plant LINC fluorescent fusion protein for cell biology
Depositing lab: Hank Bass. Depositing organization: Florida State University, Tallahassee. Publication: Identification and characterization of genes encoding the nuclear envelope LINC complex in the monocot species Zea mays. Gumber HK, McKenna JF, Estrada AL, Tolmie AF, Graumann K, Bass HW. J Cell Sci. 2019 Feb 11;132(3). pii: jcs.221390. doi: 10.1242/jcs.221390. PubMed 30659121.
Backbone
  Vector backbone: pDONR221
  Vector type: Unspecified
Growth in bacteria
  Bacterial resistance: Kanamycin, 50 μg/mL
  Growth temperature: 37°C
  Growth strain: DH5alpha
  Copy number: High Copy
Gene/Insert
  Gene/Insert name: MLKP2
  Species: Zea mays (maize)
  Mutation: Deletion of terminal four amino acid residues
  Tag / fusion protein: eGFP-FLAG-HA (N terminal on insert)
  Cloning method: Unknown
  Sequencing primers: 5′ GTAAAACGACGGCCAGT; 3′ AACAGCTATGACCATG
Terms and licenses: Academic/Nonprofit Terms; Industry Terms
How to cite: MLKP2del4ec was a gift from Hank Bass (Addgene plasmid # 130843 ; http://n2t.net/addgene:130843 ; RRID:Addgene_130843)
